Addgene plasmid #194438: pORE303N
Purpose: CRISPR, Cas9 driven by double 35S, nptII for plant selection, KpnI site for gRNA insertion
Depositing lab: Chung-Jui Tsai. Depositing organization: University of Georgia. Publication: In vitro floral development in poplar: insights into seed trichome regulation and trimonoecy. Ortega MA, Zhou R, Chen MSS, Bewg WP, Simon B, Tsai CJ. New Phytol. 2022 Nov 16. doi: 10.1111/nph.18624. PubMed 36385612.
Backbone
  Vector backbone: pORE-R1
  Vector type: Plant Expression, CRISPR
Growth in bacteria
  Bacterial resistance: Kanamycin, 50 μg/mL
  Growth temperature: 37°C
  Growth strain: DH5alpha
  Copy number: High Copy
Gene/Insert
  Gene/Insert name: Cas9
  Species: Synthetic; Medicago truncatula
  Promoter: 2x35S
  Cloning method: Gibson Cloning
  Sequencing primers: 5′ CTCAGAAGACCAAAGGGCTAT; 3′ GTTTACCCGCCAATATATCCTG
Terms and licenses: Academic/Nonprofit Terms; Industry Terms: Not Available to Industry
How to cite: pORE303N was a gift from Chung-Jui Tsai (Addgene plasmid # 194438 ; http://n2t.net/addgene:194438 ; RRID:Addgene_194438)
