[The description below was written by a language model from this plasmid's Addgene catalogue record and pLannotate feature annotations shown in this document.]
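Description:
pORE303N is a plant CRISPR/Cas9 binary vector built on the pORE-R1 backbone and intended for delivery of a T-DNA into plant cells, presumably via Agrobacterium. The roughly 12.2 kb plasmid carries two replication systems outside the T-DNA borders. One is a high-copy ColE1/pUC-type origin for propagation in E. coli. The other is the broad-host-range IncP oriV with its trans-acting replication protein gene trfA, the arrangement that allows binary vectors to be maintained in Agrobacterium. Bacterial selection is by kanamycin, conferred by a backbone aphA-3 gene. A short tetR fragment is also annotated and appears to be a backbone remnant.

Between the nopaline-type left and right border repeats sit the parts that are transferred to the plant. Near the left border is an nptII (NeoR/KanR) cassette for selecting transformed plant tissue; the feature table does not annotate its promoter or terminator. Next comes a Streptococcus pyogenes guide RNA scaffold. According to the record, a KpnI site serves as the entry point for inserting the guide sequence. The promoter driving the gRNA is not annotated, although the listing of Medicago truncatula as an insert species may refer to that element; the record does not say so explicitly. Downstream, S. pyogenes Cas9 is expressed from an enhanced CaMV 35S promoter with a duplicated enhancer (2x35S) and terminated by the Arabidopsis HSP18.2 terminator.

The plasmid thus serves as a single-vector recipient for a user's target-specific guide, providing nuclease, guide scaffold and plant selection marker on one T-DNA. The associated publication concerns floral development in poplar, suggesting use for genome editing in that species.
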