Features (pLannotate 1.2.2; 12 found; start..end, strand, type, name):
     21..45      +  misc_feature   LB T-DNA repeat: left border repeat from nopaline C58 T-DNA
    560..1354    -  CDS            NeoR/KanR: aminoglycoside phosphotransferase from Tn5; aph(3')-II (or nptII); confers resistance to neomycin, kanamycin, and G418 (Geneticin®)
   2649..2724    +  misc_RNA       gRNA scaffold: guide RNA scaffold for the Streptococcus pyogenes CRISPR/Cas9 system
   2821..3497    +  promoter       CaMV 35S promoter (enhanced): cauliflower mosaic virus 35S promoter with a duplicated enhancer region
   3543..7646    +  CDS            cas9: CAS9_STRP1 - Also known as csn1 From Streptococcus pyogenes serotype M1.
   7686..7934    +  terminator     HSP terminator: efficient transcription terminator from the Arabidopsis thaliana heat shock protein 18.2 gene (Nagaya et al., 2010)
   7953..7977    +  misc_feature   RB T-DNA repeat: right border repeat from nopaline C58 T-DNA
   8191..8779    +  rep_origin     ori: high-copy-number ColE1/pMB1/pBR322/pUC origin of replication
   8968..8995    -  CDS            TetR (fragment): tetracycline resistance regulatory protein; tetR
   9019..10167   -  CDS            trfA: trans-acting replication protein that binds to and activates oriV
  10466..11260   -  CDS            KanR: aminoglycoside phosphotransferase; aphA-3; confers resistance to kanamycin
  11472..12103   -  rep_origin     oriV: incP origin of replication
>Addgene plasmid #194438 | pORE303N | addgene full sequence | sequence record 382803 | Addgene NGS Result
GGGAGCTGTTGGCTGGCTGGTGGCAGGATATATTGTGGTGTAAACAAATTGACGATTTAAATGGTAGGCG
CGGCTTAATTAAGCGCTTAATTAAGCGCTTAATTAAGCGCTTAATAAGCCGCGCCGTACCCCAATAGTCT
CGACAGACACATAGCACCTAACATTATTGCTTAAATTTACTATTTTTTTACTATATTATACTCAACCCAA
TGAGCATAAAGACTGTAAAATCTCAAATTCCTGAGAAGCATATTTATCGATCCCACAGACTTGATAGTTC
CATAATCCATACGCTGCAGCCAAATTGCTAGTGTGTTGAACATTTAACACGTAGAGAACTAGAAAAGATA
TAAAACTAAGATTGATATCCAAAATAGACGAGAACAATAAGCAAAAACTCTTAGTTTTGAAATAAATCAA
CAATCCCGAGGGTTGTCACATACATCAAAAACGAAAATCCATATAGCAAAAAAAACTCTAAATTACCGTT
CGACAAAAAGAGAAAACTGATAGGACATTTGCTAAACATTAAAATCAAAATTTGGATCAAGCCGAATTCT
CAGAAGAACTCGTCAAGAAGGCGATAGAAGGCGATGCGCTGCGAATCGGGAGCGGCGATACCGTAAAGCA
CGAGGAAGCGGTCAGCCCATTCGCCGCCAAGCTCTTCAGCAATATCACGGGTAGCCAACGCTATGTCCTG
ATAGCGGTCCGCCACACCCAGCCGGCCACAGTCGATGAATCCAGAAAAGCGGCCATTTTCCACCATGATA
TTCGGCAAGCAGGCATCGCCATGGGTCACGACGAGATCATCGCCGTCGGGCATGCGCGCCTTGAGCCTGG
CGAACAGTTCGGCTGGCGCGAGCCCCTGATGCTCTTCGTCCAGATCATCCTGATCGACAAGACCGGCTTC
CATCCGAGTACGTGCTCGCTCGATGCGATGTTTCGCTTGGTGGTCGAATGGGCAGGTAGCCGGATCAAGC
GTATGCAGCCGCCGCATTGCATCAGCCATGATGGATACTTTCTCGGCAGGAGCAAGGTGAGATGACAGGA
GATCCTGCCCCGGCACTTCGCCCAATAGCAGCCAGTCCCTTCCCGCTTCAGTGACAACGTCGAGCACAGC
TGCGCAAGGAACGCCCGTCGTGGCCAGCCACGATAGCCGCGCTGCCTCGTCCTGCAGTTCATTCAGGGCA
CCGGACAGGTCGGTCTTGACAAAAAGAACCGGGCGCCCCTGCGCTGACAGCCGGAACACGGCGGCATCAG
AGCAGCCGATTGTCTGTTGTGCCCAGTCATAGCCGAATAGCCTCTCCACCCAAGCGGCCGGAGAACCTGC
GTGCAATCCATCTTGTTCAATCATCTCGAGACGTACCGCGCGATGCATTCGAAGATCGATCCTTCGCCTG
GAGGAGAGAAATCAGTGGCGCTGCGGCTTTTAGGGTTTCTTTGTTGATGGAATGAGAGTGTAAGCTCTGC
CAGTGCCACTTTATTAGGGTTTTACAAGCCCTTTTCTTCGTAATTGGGCCTGACATTTTGTGCCACTTGG
GCCTTTAGAGATGAAAATGTATATTGGGCTTAAGTTGACTTGAAGGATAAATTAGTTTAGGATATTACGT
TTTTTATGAGAATTGGTGTGTCGGATACATGTATATGATGCATTCAAATATATGTATTCTAGATACATTT
AAGTTTAGATACAATCTAAAATGTGTCTTTAATTACAGGACTGTAACTAAAATACTTAATGTAAGAAGAA
TATTACTCCTTTAATAGCTTTTGAGTATATCTAGTCTAACATCTTTTAAAAAAGTCTAATTTCTTTCATT
TATTTTTCGAGCAATAGCAAAGTGCATAATTATTTTTTTCTTCTAGAAATTCAGATTTGTTTCTCTAAAT
TTTGAGATTCTTTTCTCAATTTTGTATGTCTAGAGAACAATGTGTATTTTTCACTCTAGTTGGTTGTTAC
TTTGTTGAATGTTCTGATAAAAGTATATTGTTATTTCTGAAGTAGATATAAACCTTCATTTGGAAATTAT
ACATAAATCAAAATCGTTAATTATCTAGATCAAGATATATGCCCTTTTCCTAATGTATTTGATACATGCA
CCTAATTTCACTAGATGTATCTTTTCTATTTTTTAAATTATGAATAGTTAATTTTTTCCATATGTGTATT
TGATACATACTTCATGACTTTAAAAAATTAATTATATACCAGATATATGTATTTAAAATTTGTTATGTAT
TTAAAGTATGTATATGATTATTCGATATTAATCTCTTCGATGAACCTAGGATGCCTATCTTATATGATCA
ATGAGGCATTTAATTGGGTGCATATGATGGTGAAAAAAGGTGCAGCTCCTGGCTTGGGAATGATGACTCA
TGTGGAATTTGGTCTTAAATTTATCACATCCTTTTGGGATGTGATGATTGTATCACTTGTTCATTTTGCA
AAGACAAGGTGCACTGCTACAAACTTTGGTTTAATCTGAAATAAAACAAAACTCACTGAGAGGAAGATGC
ATCCCAGTAGGTGAAAGTCGAGAAGGATTTGCATGTTACTATTACACTTGCTTTTTAGTCCCACATCGTC
TGAAACATAAAATATTTCAGCGTTTAAATACTTCAAGCGAACCAGTAGGCTTGGTACCGTTTTAGAGCTA
GAAATAGCAAGTTAAAATAAGGCTAGTCCGTTATCAACTTGAAAAAGTGGCACCGAGTCGGTGCTTTTTT
TACTAGTTACGGGCCCAACATGGTGGAGCACGACACTCTCGTCTACTCCAAGAATATCAAAGATACAGTC
TCAGAAGACCAAAGGGCTATTGAGACTTTTCAACAAAGGGTAATATCGGGAAACCTCCTCGGATTCCATT
GCCCAGCTATCTGTCACTTCATCAAAAGGACAGTAGAAAAGGAAGGTGGCACCTACAAATGCCATCATTG
CGATAAAGGAAAGGCTATCGTTCAAGATGCCTCTGCCGACAGTGGTCCCAAAGATGGACCCCCACCCACG
AGGAGCATCGTGGAAAAAGAAGACGTTCCAACCACGTCTTCAAAGCAAGTGGATTGATGTGAACATGGTG
GAGCACGACACTCTCGTCTACTCCAAGAATATCAAAGATACAGTCTCAGAAGACCAAAGGGCTATTGAGA
CTTTTCAACAAAGGGTAATATCGGGAAACCTCCTCGGATTCCATTGCCCAGCTATCTGTCACTTCATCAA
AAGGACAGTAGAAAAGGAAGGTGGCACCTACAAATGCCATCATTGCGATAAAGGAAAGGCTATCGTTCAA
GATGCCTCTGCCGACAGTGGTCCCAAAGATGGACCCCCACCCACGAGGAGCATCGTGGAAAAAGAAGACG
TTCCAACCACGTCTTCAAAGCAAGTGGATTGATGTGATATCTCCACTGACGTAAGGGATGACGCACAATC
CCACTATCCTTCGCAAGACCCTTCCTCTATATAAGGAAGTTCATTTCATTTGGAGAGGACACGCTGAAAT
CACCAGTCTCTCTCTACAAATCTATCTCTCTCGACCGCTAGCATGGACAAGAAGTACTCCATTGGGCTCG
ATATCGGCACAAACAGCGTCGGCTGGGCCGTCATTACGGACGAGTACAAGGTGCCGAGCAAAAAATTCAA
AGTTCTGGGCAATACCGATCGCCACAGCATAAAGAAGAACCTCATTGGCGCCCTCCTGTTCGACTCCGGG
GAGACGGCCGAAGCCACGCGGCTCAAAAGAACAGCACGGCGCAGATATACCCGCAGAAAGAATCGGATCT
GCTACCTGCAGGAGATCTTTAGTAATGAGATGGCTAAGGTGGATGACTCTTTCTTCCATAGGCTGGAGGA
GTCCTTTTTGGTGGAGGAGGATAAAAAGCACGAGCGCCACCCAATCTTTGGCAATATCGTGGACGAGGTG
GCGTACCATGAAAAGTACCCAACCATATATCATCTGAGGAAGAAGCTTGTAGACAGTACTGATAAGGCTG
ACTTGCGGTTGATCTATCTCGCGCTGGCGCATATGATCAAATTTCGGGGACACTTCCTCATCGAGGGGGA
CCTGAACCCAGACAACAGCGATGTCGACAAACTCTTTATCCAACTGGTTCAGACTTACAATCAGCTTTTC
GAAGAGAACCCGATCAACGCATCCGGAGTTGACGCCAAAGCAATCCTGAGCGCTAGGCTGTCCAAATCCC
GGCGGCTCGAAAACCTCATCGCACAGCTCCCTGGGGAGAAGAAGAACGGCCTGTTTGGTAATCTTATCGC
CCTGTCACTCGGGCTGACCCCCAACTTTAAATCTAACTTCGACCTGGCCGAAGATGCCAAGCTTCAACTG
AGCAAAGACACCTACGATGATGATCTCGACAATCTGCTGGCCCAGATCGGCGACCAGTACGCAGACCTTT
TTTTGGCGGCAAAGAACCTGTCAGACGCCATTCTGCTGAGTGATATTCTGCGAGTGAACACGGAGATCAC
CAAAGCTCCGCTGAGCGCTAGTATGATCAAGCGCTATGATGAGCACCACCAAGACTTGACTTTGCTGAAG
GCCCTTGTCAGACAGCAACTGCCTGAGAAGTACAAGGAAATTTTCTTCGATCAGTCTAAAAATGGCTACG
CCGGATACATTGACGGCGGAGCAAGCCAGGAGGAATTTTACAAATTTATTAAGCCCATCTTGGAAAAAAT
GGACGGCACCGAGGAGCTGCTGGTAAAGCTTAACAGAGAAGATCTGTTGCGCAAACAGCGCACTTTCGAC
AATGGAAGCATCCCCCACCAGATTCACCTGGGCGAACTGCACGCTATCCTCAGGCGGCAAGAGGATTTCT
ACCCCTTTTTGAAAGATAACAGGGAAAAGATTGAGAAAATCCTCACATTTCGGATACCCTACTATGTAGG
CCCCCTCGCCCGGGGAAATTCCAGATTCGCGTGGATGACTCGCAAATCAGAAGAGACCATCACTCCCTGG
AACTTCGAGGAAGTCGTGGATAAGGGGGCCTCTGCCCAGTCCTTCATCGAAAGGATGACTAACTTTGATA
AAAATCTGCCTAACGAAAAGGTGCTTCCTAAACACTCTCTGCTGTACGAGTACTTCACAGTTTATAACGA
GCTGACCAAGGTCAAATACGTCACAGAAGGGATGAGAAAGCCAGCATTCCTGTCTGGAGAGCAGAAGAAA
GCTATCGTGGACCTCCTCTTCAAGACGAACCGGAAAGTTACCGTGAAACAGCTCAAAGAAGACTATTTCA
AAAAGATTGAATGTTTCGACTCTGTTGAAATCAGCGGAGTGGAGGATCGCTTCAACGCATCCCTGGGAAC
GTATCACGATCTCCTGAAAATCATTAAAGACAAGGACTTCCTGGACAATGAGGAGAACGAGGACATTCTT
GAGGACATTGTCCTCACCCTTACGTTGTTTGAAGATAGGGAGATGATTGAAGAACGCTTGAAAACTTACG
CTCATCTCTTCGACGACAAAGTCATGAAACAGCTCAAGAGGCGCCGATATACAGGATGGGGGCGGCTGTC
AAGAAAACTGATCAATGGCATCCGAGACAAGCAGAGTGGAAAGACAATCCTGGATTTTCTTAAGTCCGAT
GGATTTGCCAACCGGAACTTCATGCAGTTGATCCATGATGACTCTCTCACCTTTAAGGAGGACATCCAGA
AAGCACAAGTTTCTGGCCAGGGGGACAGTCTTCACGAGCACATCGCTAATCTTGCAGGTAGCCCAGCTAT
CAAAAAGGGAATACTGCAGACCGTTAAGGTCGTGGATGAACTCGTCAAAGTAATGGGAAGGCATAAGCCC
GAGAATATCGTTATCGAGATGGCCCGAGAGAACCAAACTACCCAGAAGGGACAGAAGAACAGTAGGGAAA
GGATGAAGAGGATTGAAGAGGGTATAAAAGAACTGGGGTCCCAAATCCTTAAGGAACACCCAGTTGAAAA
CACCCAGCTTCAGAATGAGAAGCTCTACCTGTACTACCTGCAGAACGGCAGGGACATGTACGTGGATCAG
GAACTGGACATCAATCGGCTCTCCGACTACGACGTGGATCATATCGTGCCCCAGTCTTTTCTCAAAGATG
ATTCTATTGATAATAAAGTGTTGACAAGATCCGATAAAAATAGAGGGAAGAGTGATAACGTCCCCTCAGA
AGAAGTTGTCAAGAAAATGAAAAATTATTGGCGGCAGCTGCTGAACGCCAAACTGATCACACAACGGAAG
TTCGATAATCTGACTAAGGCTGAACGAGGTGGCCTGTCTGAGTTGGATAAAGCCGGCTTCATCAAAAGGC
AGCTTGTTGAGACACGCCAGATCACCAAGCACGTGGCCCAAATTCTCGATTCACGCATGAACACCAAGTA
CGATGAAAATGACAAACTGATTCGAGAGGTGAAAGTTATTACTCTGAAGTCTAAGCTGGTCTCAGATTTC
AGAAAGGACTTTCAGTTTTATAAGGTGAGAGAGATCAACAATTACCACCATGCGCATGATGCCTACCTGA
ATGCAGTGGTAGGCACTGCACTTATCAAAAAATATCCCAAGCTTGAATCTGAATTTGTTTACGGAGACTA
TAAAGTGTACGATGTTAGGAAAATGATCGCAAAGTCTGAGCAGGAAATAGGCAAGGCCACCGCTAAGTAC
TTCTTTTACAGCAATATTATGAATTTTTTCAAGACCGAGATTACACTGGCCAATGGAGAGATTCGGAAGC
GACCACTTATCGAAACAAACGGAGAAACAGGAGAAATCGTGTGGGACAAGGGTAGGGATTTCGCGACAGT
CCGGAAGGTCCTGTCCATGCCGCAGGTGAACATCGTTAAAAAGACCGAAGTACAGACCGGAGGCTTCTCC
AAGGAAAGTATCCTCCCGAAAAGGAACAGCGACAAGCTGATCGCACGCAAAAAAGATTGGGACCCCAAGA
AATACGGCGGATTCGATTCTCCTACAGTCGCTTACAGTGTACTGGTTGTGGCCAAAGTGGAGAAAGGGAA
GTCTAAAAAACTCAAAAGCGTCAAGGAACTGCTGGGCATCACAATCATGGAGCGATCAAGCTTCGAAAAA
AACCCCATCGACTTTCTCGAAGCGAAAGGATATAAAGAGGTCAAAAAAGACCTCATCATTAAGCTTCCCA
AGTACTCTCTCTTTGAGCTTGAAAACGGCCGGAAACGAATGCTCGCTAGTGCGGGCGAGCTGCAGAAAGG
TAACGAGCTGGCACTGCCCTCTAAATACGTTAATTTCTTGTATCTGGCCAGCCACTATGAAAAGCTCAAA
GGGTCTCCCGAAGATAATGAGCAGAAGCAGCTGTTCGTGGAACAACACAAACACTACCTTGATGAGATCA
TCGAGCAAATAAGCGAGTTCTCCAAAAGAGTGATCCTCGCCGACGCTAACCTCGATAAGGTGCTTTCTGC
TTACAATAAGCACAGGGATAAGCCCATCAGGGAGCAGGCAGAAAACATTATCCACTTGTTTACTCTGACC
AACTTGGGCGCGCCTGCAGCCTTCAAGTACTTCGACACCACCATAGACAGAAAGCGGTACACCTCTACAA
AGGAGGTCCTGGACGCCACACTGATTCATCAGTCAATTACGGGGCTCTATGAAACAAGAATCGACCTCTC
TCAGCTCGGTGGAGACGGAACAAGAAAGAGAAGAAAGGTGTGACGGATCCTCGAATATGAAGATGAAGAT
GAAATATTTGGTGTGTCAAATAAAAAGCTTGTGTGCTTAAGTTTGTGTTTTTTTCTTGGCTTGTTGTGTT
ATGAATTTGTGGCTTTTTCTAATATCAAATGAATGTAAGATCTCATTATAATGAATAAACAAATGTTTCT
ATAATCCATTGTGAATGTTTTGTTGGATCTCTTCTGCAGCATATAACTACTGTATGTGCTATGGTATGGA
CTATGGAATATGATTAAAGATAAGGTTTAAACTATCAGTGTTTGACAGGATATATTGGCGGGTAAACCTA
AGAGAAAAGAGCGTTTATTAGAATAATCGGATATTTAAAAGGGCGTGAAAAGGTTTATCCGTTCGTCCAT
TTGTATGTGCATGCCAACCACAGGAGATCCAAAAGGATCTAGGTGAAGATCCTTTTTGATAATCTCATGA
CCAAAATCCCTTAACGTGAGTTTTCGTTCCACTGAGCGTCAGACCCCGTAGAAAAGATCAAAGGATCTTC
TTGAGATCCTTTTTTTCTGCGCGTAATCTGCTGCTTGCAAACAAAAAAACCACCGCTACCAGCGGTGGTT
TGTTTGCCGGATCAAGAGCTACCAACTCTTTTTCCGAAGGTAACTGGCTTCAGCAGAGCGCAGATACCAA
ATACTGTTCTTCTAGTGTAGCCGTAGTTAGGCCACCACTTCAAGAACTCTGTAGCACCGCCTACATACCT
CGCTCTGCTAATCCTGTTACCAGTGGCTGCTGCCAGTGGCGATAAGTCGTGTCTTACCGGGTTGGACTCA
AGACGATAGTTACCGGATAAGGCGCAGCGGTCGGGCTGAACGGGGGGTTCGTGCACACAGCCCAGCTTGG
AGCGAACGACCTACACCGAACTGAGATACCTACAGCGTGAGCTATGAGAAAGCGCCACGCTTCCCGAAGG
GAGAAAGGCGGACAGGTATCCGGTAAGCGGCAGGGTCGGAACAGGAGAGCGCACGAGGGAGCTTCCAGGG
GGAAACGCCTGGTATCTTTATAGTCCTGTCGGGTTTCGCCACCTCTGACTTGAGCGTCGATTTTTGTGAT
GCTCGTCAGGGGGGCGGAGCCTATGGAAAAACGCCAGCAACGCGGCCTTTTTACGGTTCCTGGCCTTTTG
CTGGCCTTTTGCTCACATGTTCTTTCCTGCGTTATCCCCTGATTCTGTGGATAACCGTATTACCGCCTTT
GAGTGAGCTGATACCGCTCGCCGCAGCCGAACGACCGAGCGCAGCGAGTCAGTGAGCGAGGAAGCGGAAG
AGGATCTCAGTAAAGCGCTGGCTGCTGAACCCCCAGCCGGAACTGACCCCACAAGGCCCTAGCGTTTGCA
ATGCACCAGGTCATCATTGACCCAGGCGTGTTCCACCAGGCCGCTGCCTCGCAACTCTTCGCAGGCTTCG
CCGACCTGCTCGCGCCACTTCTTCACGCGGGTGGAATCCGATCCGCACATGAGGCGGAAGGTTTCCAGCT
TGAGCGGGTACGGCTCCCGGTGCGAGCTGAAATAGTCGAACATCCGTCGGGCCGTCGGCGACAGCTTGCG
GTACTTCTCCCATATGAATTTCGTGTAGTGGTCGCCAGCAAACAGCACGACGATTTCCTCGTCGATCAGG
ACCTGGCAACGGGACGTTTTCTTGCCACGGTCCAGGACGCGGAAGCGGTGCAGCAGCGACACCGATTCCA
GGTGCCCAACGCGGTCGGACGTGAAGCCCATCGCCGTCGCCTGTAGGCGCGACAGGCATTCCTCGGCCTT
CGTGTAATACCGGCCATTGATCGACCAGCCCAGGTCCTGGCAAAGCTCGTAGAACGTGAAGGTGATCGGC
TCGCCGATAGGGGTGCGCTTCGCGTACTCCAACACCTGCTGCCACACCAGTTCGTCATCGTCGGCCCGCA
GCTCGACGCCGGTGTAGGTGATCTTCACGTCCTTGTTGACGTGGAAAATGACCTTGTTTTGCAGCGCCTC
GCGCGGGATTTTCTTGTTGCGCGTGGTGAACAGGGCAGAGCGGGCCGTGTCGTTTGGCATCGCTCGCATC
GTGTCCGGCCACGGCGCAATATCGAACAAGGAAAGCTGCATTTCCTTGATCTGCTGCTTCGTGTGTTTCA
GCAACGCGGCTTGCTTGGCCTCGCTGACCTGTTTTGCCAGGTCCTCGCCGGCGGTTTTTCGCTTCTTGGT
CGTCATAGTTCCTCGCGTGTCGATGGTCATCGACTTCGCCAAACCTGCCGCCTCCTGTTCGAGACGACGC
GAACGCTCCACGGCGGCCGATGGCGCGGGCAGGGCAGGGGGAGCCAGTTGCACGCTGTCGCGCTCGATCT
TGGCCGTAGCTTGCTGGGCCATCGAGCCGACGGACTGGAAGGTTTCGCGGGGCGCACGCATGACGGTGCG
GCTTGCGATGGTTTCGGCATCCTCGGCGGAAAACCCCGCGTCGATCAGTTCTTGCCTGTATGCCTTCCGG
TCAAACGTCCGATTCATTCACCCTCCTTGCGGGATTGCCCCGACTCACGCCGGGGCAATGTGCCCTTATT
CCTGATTTGATCCGCCTGGTGCCTTGGTGTCCAGATAATCCACCTTATCGGCAATGAAGTCGGTCCCGTA
GACCGTCTGGCCGTCCTTCTCGTACTTGGTATTCCGAATCTTGCCCTGCACGAATACCAGCGACCCCTTG
CCCAAATACTTGCCGTGGGCCTCGGCCTGAGAGCCAAAACACTTGATGCGGAAGAAGTCGGTGCGCTCCT
GCTTGTCGCCAGCATCGTTGCGCCACATCTAGGTACTAAAACAATTCATCCAGTAAAATATAATATTTTA
TTTTCTCCCAATCAGGCTTGATCCCCAGTAAGTCAAAAAATAGCTCGACATACTGTTCTTCCCCAATATC
CTCCCTGATCGACCGGACGCAGAAGGCAATGTCATACCACTTGTCCGCCCTGCCGCTTCTCCCAAGATCA
ATAAAGCCACTTACTTTGCCATCTTTCACAAAGATGTTGCTGTCTCCCAGGTCGCCGTGGGAAAAGACAA
GTTCCTCTTCGGGCTTTTCCGTCTTTAAAAAATCATACAGCTCGCGCGGATCTTTAAATGGGGTGTCTTC
TTCCCAGTTTTCGCAATCCACATCGGCCAGATCGTTATTCAGTAAGTAATCCAATTCGGCTAAGCGGCTG
TCTAAGCTATTCGTATAGGGACAATCCGATATGTCGATGGAGTGAAAGAGCCTGATGCACTCCGCATACA
GCTCGATAATCTTTTCAGGGCTTTGTTCATCTTCATACTCTTCCGAGCAAAGGACGCCATCGGCCTCACT
CATGAGCAGATTGCTCCAGCCATCATGCCGTTCAAGGTGCAGGACCTTTGGAACAGGCAGCTTTCCTTCC
AGCCATAGCATCATGTCCTTTTCCCGTTCCACATCATAGGTGGTCCCTTTATACCGGCTGTCCGTCATTT
TTAAATATAGGTTTTCATTTTCTCCCACCAGCTTATATACCTTAGCAGGAGACATTCCTTCCGTATCTTT
TACGCAGCGGTATTTTTCGATCAGTTTTTTCAATTCCGGTGATATTCTCATTTTAGCCATTTATTATTTC
CTTCCTCTTTTCTACAGTATTTAAAGATACCCCAAGAAGCTAATTATAACAAGACGAACTCCAATTCACT
GTTCCTTGCATTCTAAAACTTTAAATACCAGAAAACAGCTTTTTCAAAGTTGTTTTCAAAGTTGGCGTAT
AACATAGTATCGACGGAGCCGATTTTGAAACCACAATTATGGGTGATGCTGCCAACGCGAGAGCGGGCCG
GGAGGGTTCGAGAAGGGGGGGCACCCCCCTTCGGCGTGCGCGGTCACGCGCACAGGGCGCAGCCCTGGTT
AAAAACAAGGTTTATAAATATTGGTTTAAAAGCAGGTTAAAAGACAGGTTAGCGGTGGCCGAAAAACGGG
CGGAAACCCTTGCAAATGCTGGATTTTCTGCCTGTGGACAGCCCCTCAAATGTCAATAGGTGCGCCCCTC
ATCTGTCAGCACTCTGCCCCTCAAGTGTCAAGGATCGCGCCCCTCATCTGTCAGTAGTCGCGCCCCTCAA
GTGTCAATACCGCAGGGCACTTATCCCCAGGCTTGTCCACATCATCTGTGGGAAACTCGCGTAAAATCAG
GCGTTTTCGCCGATTTGCGAGGCTGGCCAGCTCCACGTCGCCGGCCGAAATCGAGCCTGCCCCTCATCTG
TCAACGCCGCGCCGGGTGAGTCGGCCCCTCAAGTGTCAACGTCCGCCCCTCATCTGTCAGTGAGGGCCAA
GTTTTCCGCGAGGTATCCACAACGCCGGCGGCTGCGGTGTCTCGCACACGGCTTCGACGGCGTTTCTGGC
GCGTTTGCAGGGCCATAGACGGCCGCCAGCCCAGCGGCGAGGGCAACCAGCCCGGTGAGCGTCTCTAGTG
GACTGATGGGCTGCCTGTATCGAGTGGTGATTTTGTGCCGAGCTGCCGGTCG
